Addgene plasmid #48059: pICH79264
Purpose: (Empty Backbone)
Depositing lab: Sylvestre Marillonnet. Depositing organization: Leibniz Institute of Plant Biochemistry (IPB). Publication: A modular cloning system for standardized assembly of multigene constructs. Weber E, Engler C, Gruetzner R, Werner S, Marillonnet S. PLoS One. 2011 Feb 18;6(2):e16765. doi: 10.1371/journal.pone.0016765. PubMed 21364738.
Backbone
  Vector backbone: pUC19-derived
  Backbone manufacturer: self-made
  Backbone size (bp): 3142
  Vector type: Unspecified
Growth in bacteria
  Bacterial resistance: Ampicillin, 100 μg/mL
  Growth temperature: 37°C
  Growth strain: DH10B
  Copy number: High Copy
Gene/Insert
  Gene/Insert name: None
Terms and licenses: Academic/Nonprofit Terms; Industry Terms: Not Available to Industry
Depositor comments: Level P end linker
How to cite: pICH79264 was a gift from Sylvestre Marillonnet (Addgene plasmid # 48059 ; http://n2t.net/addgene:48059 ; RRID:Addgene_48059)
