[The description below was written by a language model from this plasmid's Addgene catalogue record and pLannotate feature annotations shown in this document.]
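Description:
pICH79264 is a small, high-copy E. coli plasmid built on a self-made pUC19-derived backbone and deposited as an empty backbone belonging to a modular cloning (MoClo) system for standardized assembly of multigene constructs. The depositor describes it only as a "Level P end linker". In this type of hierarchical assembly scheme, an end-linker plasmid generally supplies a short adaptor fragment that closes the gap between the last assembled module and the destination vector. The record does not state the linker's fusion sites, which restriction enzymes release it, or which positions it joins. No gene or insert is listed, and the vector type is unspecified.

The annotated features are almost entirely pUC-type housekeeping elements. Propagation relies on the high-copy ColE1/pMB1/pUC origin, and selection uses the β-lactamase gene (AmpR) with its own promoter, conferring ampicillin resistance. The lac region is present as a CAP binding site, lac promoter and lac operator, followed by a partial pUC18/19 multiple cloning site and a lacZα fragment. Short remnants of lacI, rop and the pBR322 bom region are backbone leftovers rather than functional parts.

Between the polylinker remnant and lacZα, spanning the sequence origin, the annotation tool detected a fragment with homology to the Potato virus X RNA-dependent RNA polymerase. It is only a partial, homology-based match, and nothing in the record explains its role. It may be stuffer or linker sequence, but this is not documented. The sequence record is 3,174 nt, slightly longer than the 3,142 bp listed for the backbone.
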