Features (pLannotate 1.2.2; 12 found; start..end, strand, type, name):
     16..173     +  CDS            lacZα (fragment): LacZα fragment of β-galactosidase; lacZ fragment
    179..278     -  misc_feature   bom (fragment): basis of mobility region from pBR322
    380..415     -  CDS            rop (fragment): Rop protein, which maintains plasmids at low copy number; rop
    510..614     +  promoter       AmpR promoter: bla
    615..1475    +  CDS            AmpR: β-lactamase; bla; confers resistance to ampicillin, carbenicillin, and related antibiotics
   1646..2234    +  rep_origin     ori: high-copy-number ColE1/pMB1/pBR322/pUC origin of replication
   2417..2509    +  CDS            lacI (fragment): lac repressor; lacI; The lac repressor binds to the lac operator to inhibit transcription in E. coli. This inhibition can be relieved by adding lactose or isopropyl-β-D-thiogalactopyranoside (IPTG).
   2522..2543    +  protein_bind   CAP binding site: CAP binding activates transcription in the presence of cAMP. E. coli catabolite activator protein
   2558..2588    +  promoter       lac promoter: promoter for the E. coli lac operon
   2596..2612    +  protein_bind   lac operator: The lac repressor binds to the lac operator to inhibit transcription in E. coli. This inhibition can be relieved by adding lactose or isopropyl-β-D-thiogalactopyranoside (IPTG). lac repressor encoded by lacI
   2649..2686    -  misc_feature   MCS (fragment): pUC18/19 multiple cloning site
   2740..30      +  CDS            RDRP_PVXX3 (fragment) (across the origin): Protein inferred from homology: Swiss-Prot protein existence level 3. RNA replication. The central part of this protein possibly functions as an ATP-binding helicase (Probable). From Potato virus X (strain X3) (PVX).
>Addgene plasmid #48059 | pICH79264 | depositor full sequence | sequence record 69059 | Full Sequence
GGGTACCGAGCTCGAATTCACTGGCCGTCGTTTTACAACGTCGTGACTGGGAAAACCCTGGCGTTACCCA
ACTTAATCGCCTTGCAGCACATCCCCCTTTCGCCAGCTGGCGTAATAGCGAAGAGGCCCGCACCGATCGC
CCTTCCCAACAGTTGCGCAGCCTGAATGGCGAATGGCGCCTGATGCGGTATTTTCTCCTTACGCATCTGT
GCGGTATTTCACACCGCATATGGTGCACTCTCAGTACAATCTGCTCTGATGCCGCATAGTTAAGCCAGCC
CCGACACCCGCCAACACCCGCTGACGCGCCCTGACGGGCTTGTCTGCTCCCGGCATCCGCTTACAGACAA
GCTGTGACCATCTCCGGGAGCTGCATGTGTCAGAGGTTTTCACCGTCATCACCGAAACGCGCGAGTCGAA
AGGGCCTCGTGATACGCCTATTTTTATAGGTTAATGTCATGATAATAATGGTTTCTTAGACGTCAGGTGG
CACTTTTCGGGGAAATGTGCGCGGAACCCCTATTTGTTTATTTTTCTAAATACATTCAAATATGTATCCG
CTCATGAGACAATAACCCTGATAAATGCTTCAATAATATTGAAAAAGGAAGAGTATGAGTATTCAACATT
TCCGTGTCGCCCTTATTCCCTTTTTTGCGGCATTTTGCCTTCCTGTTTTTGCTCACCCAGAAACGCTGGT
GAAAGTAAAAGATGCTGAAGATCAGTTGGGTGCACGAGTGGGTTACATCGAACTGGATCTCAACAGCGGT
AAGATCCTTGAGAGTTTTCGCCCCGAAGAACGTTTTCCAATGATGAGCACTTTTAAAGTTCTGCTATGTG
GCGCGGTATTATCCCGTATTGACGCCGGGCAAGAGCAACTCGGTCGCCGCATACACTATTCTCAGAATGA
CTTGGTTGAGTACTCACCAGTCACAGAAAAGCATCTTACGGATGGCATGACAGTAAGAGAATTATGCAGT
GCTGCCATAACCATGAGTGATAACACTGCGGCCAACTTACTTCTGACAACGATCGGAGGACCGAAGGAGC
TAACCGCTTTTTTGCACAACATGGGGGATCATGTAACTCGCCTTGATCGTTGGGAACCGGAGCTGAATGA
AGCCATACCAAACGACGAGCGTGACACCACGATGCCTGTAGCAATGGCAACAACGTTGCGCAAACTATTA
ACTGGCGAACTACTTACTCTAGCTTCCCGGCAACAATTAATAGACTGGATGGAGGCGGATAAAGTTGCAG
GACCACTTCTGCGCTCGGCCCTTCCGGCTGGCTGGTTTATTGCTGATAAATCTGGAGCCGGTGAGCGTGG
TTCTCGCGGTATCATTGCAGCACTGGGGCCAGATGGTAAGCCCTCCCGTATCGTAGTTATCTACACGACG
GGGAGTCAGGCAACTATGGATGAACGAAATAGACAGATCGCTGAGATAGGTGCCTCACTGATTAAGCATT
GGTAACTGTCAGACCAAGTTTACTCATATATACTTTAGATTGATTTAAAACTTCATTTTTAATTTAAAAG
GATCTAGGTGAAGATCCTTTTTGATAATCTCATGACCAAAATCCCTTAACGTGAGTTTTCGTTCCACTGA
GCGTCAGACCCCGTAGAAAAGATCAAAGGATCTTCTTGAGATCCTTTTTTTCTGCGCGTAATCTGCTGCT
TGCAAACAAAAAAACCACCGCTACCAGCGGTGGTTTGTTTGCCGGATCAAGAGCTACCAACTCTTTTTCC
GAAGGTAACTGGCTTCAGCAGAGCGCAGATACCAAATACTGTCCTTCTAGTGTAGCCGTAGTTAGGCCAC
CACTTCAAGAACTCTGTAGCACCGCCTACATACCTCGCTCTGCTAATCCTGTTACCAGTGGCTGCTGCCA
GTGGCGATAAGTCGTGTCTTACCGGGTTGGACTCAAGACGATAGTTACCGGATAAGGCGCAGCGGTCGGG
CTGAACGGGGGGTTCGTGCACACAGCCCAGCTTGGAGCGAACGACCTACACCGAACTGAGATACCTACAG
CGTGAGCTATGAGAAAGCGCCACGCTTCCCGAAGGGAGAAAGGCGGACAGGTATCCGGTAAGCGGCAGGG
TCGGAACAGGAGAGCGCACGAGGGAGCTTCCAGGGGGAAACGCCTGGTATCTTTATAGTCCTGTCGGGTT
TCGCCACCTCTGACTTGAGCGTCGATTTTTGTGATGCTCGTCAGGGGGGCGGAGCCTATGGAAAAACGCC
AGCAACGCGGCCTTTTTACGGTTCCTGGCCTTTTGCTGGCCTTTTGCTCACATGTTCTTTCCTGCGTTAT
CCCCTGATTCTGTGGATAACCGTATTACCGCCTTTGAGTGAGCTGATACCGCTCGCCGCAGCCGAACGAC
CGAGCGCAGCGAGTCAGTGAGCGAGGAAGCGGAAGAGCGCCCAATACGCAAACCGCCTCTCCCCGCGCGT
TGGCCGATTCATTAATGCAGCTGGCACGACAGGTTTCCCGACTGGAAAGCGGGCAGTGAGCGCAACGCAA
TTAATGTGAGTTAGCTCACTCATTAGGCACCCCAGGCTTTACACTTTATGCTTCCGGCTCGTATGTTGTG
TGGAATTGTGAGCGGATAACAATTTCACACAGGAAACAGCTATGACCATGATTACGCCAAGCTTGCATGC
CTGCAGGTCGACTCTAGAGGATCCCCTTTGGTCTCAACTATTGTCTTCGAGGATGCACATGTGACCGAGG
GATGAGACCGTGGAAACTTGGGACTTCAGATTCCACCCCTTGCAAGCGTGGAAAGCCTTCCGACCAAGGG
AAGTGTCGGATGTAGAGGAAATGGAAAGTTTGTTCTCAGATGGGGACTTGCTTGATTGCTTCACAAGAAT
GCCAGCTTATGCGGTAAACGCAGAGGAAGATTTAGCTGCAATCAGGAAAACGCCCGAGATGGATGTCGGT
CAAGAAGTTAAAGAACCTGCAGGAGACAGAAATCAATACTCAAACCCTGCAGAAACTTTCCTCAACAAGC
TCCACAGGAAACACAGTAGGGAGGTGAAACACCAGGCCGCAAAGAAAGCTAAACGCCTAGCTGAAATCCA
GGAGTCAATGAGAGCTGAAGGTGATGCCGAACCAAATGAAATAAGCGGGGGCATGGGGGCAATACCCAGC
AACGCCGAACTTCCTGGGCCCAAA
