>Addgene plasmid #48059 | pICH79264 | addgene partial sequence | sequence record 71126 | M13_pUC_rev
TGACCATGATTACGCCAAGCTTGCATGCCTGCAGGTCGACTCTAGAGGATCCCCTTTGGTCTCAACTATT
GTCTTCGAGGATGCACATGTGACCGAGGGATGAGACCGTGGAAACTTGGGACTTCAGATTCCACCCCTTG
CAAGCGTGGAAAGCCTTCCGACCAAGGGAAGTGTCGGATGTAGAGGAAATGGAAAGTTTGTTCTCAGATG
GGGACTTGCTTGATTGCTTCACAAGAATGCCAGCTTATGCGGTAAACGCAGAGGAAGATTTAGCTGCAAT
CAGGAAAACGCCCGAGATGGATGTCGGTCAAGAAGTTAAAGAACCTGCAGGAGACAGAAATCAATACTCA
AACCCTGCAGAAACTTTCCTCAACAAGCTCCACAGGAAACACAGTAGGGAGGTGAAACACCAGGCCGCAA
AGAAAGCTAAACGCCTAGCTGAAATCCAGGAGTCAATGAGAGCTGAAGGTGATGCCGAACCAAATGAAAT
AAGCGGGGGCATGGGGGCAATACCCAGCAACGCCGAACTTCCTGGGCCCAAAGGGTACCGAGCTCGAATT
CACTGGCCGTCGTTTTACAACGTCGTGACTGGGAAAACCCTGGCGTTACCCAACTTAATCGCCTTGCAGC
ACATCCCCCTTTCGCCAGCTGGCGTAATAGCGAAGAGGCCCGCACCGATCGCCCTTCCCAACAGTTGCGC
AGCCTGAATGGCGAATGGCGCCTGATGCGGTATTTTCTCCTTACGCATCTGTGCGGTATTTCACACCGCA
TATGGTGCACTCTCAGTACAATCTGCTCTGATGCCGCATAGTTAAGCCAGCCCCGACACCCGCCAACACC
CGCTGACGCGCCCTGACGGGCTTGTCTGCTCCCGGCATCCGCTTACAGACAAGCTGTGACCATCTCCGGG
AGCTGCATGTGTCAGAGGTTTTCACCGTCATCACCGAAACGCGCGAGTCGAAAGGGCCTCGTGATACGCC
TATTTTTATAGGTTAATGTCATGATAATAATGGTTTCTTAGACGTCAGGTGGCACTTTTCGGGGAAATGT
GCGCGGAACCCCTATTTGT
